>Addgene plasmid #38287 | pAdZ5-NV5 | depositor partial sequence | sequence record 48350 | expression cassette
AAGCTTGCATGCCTGCAGGTCTGGCATTATGCCCAGTACATGACCTTATGGGACTTTCCTACTTGGCAGT
ACATCTACGTATTAGTCATCGCTATTACCATGGTGATGCGGTTTTGGCAGTACATCAATGGGCGTGGATA
GCGGTTTGACTCACGGGGATTTCCAAGTCTCCACCCCATTGACGTCAATGGGAGTTTGTTTTGGCACCAA
AATCAACGGGACTTTCCAAAATGTCGTAACAACTCCGCCCCATTGACGCAAATGGGCGGTAGGCGTGTAC
GGTGGGAGGTCTATATAAGCAGAGCTCTCCCTATCAGTGATAGAGATCTCCCTATCAGTGATAGAGAGTT
TAGTGAACCGTCAGATCGCCTGGAGACGCCATCCACGCTGTTTTGACCTCCATAGAAGACACCGGGACCG
ATCCAGCCTGGATCCCCACCATGGGTAAGCCAATCCCTAACCCGCTCCTAGGTCTTGATTCTACGGGCGC
CCCTGTGACGGAAGATCACTTCGATTGTACTGAGAGTCGACCATAGGGGATCGGGAGATCTCCCGATCCG
TCGACGTCAGGTGGCACTTTTCGGGGAAATGTGCGCGGAACCCCTATTTGTTTATTTTTCTAAATACATT
CAAATATGTATCCGCTCATGAGACAATAACCCTGATAAATGCTTCAATAATATTGAAAAAGGAAGAGTAT
GAGTATTCAACATTTCCGTGTCGCCCTTATTCCCTTTTTTGCGGCATTTTGCCTTCCTGTTTTTGCTCAC
CCAGAAACGCTGGTGAAAGTAAAAGATGCTGAAGATCAGTTGGGTGCACGAGTGGGTTACATCGAACTGG
ATCTCAACAGCGGTAAGATCCTTGAGAGTTTTCGCCCCGAAGAACGTTTTCCAATGATGAGCACTTTTAA
AGTTCTGCTATGTGGCGCGGTATTATCCCGTATTGACGCCGGGCAAGAGCAACTCGGTCGCCGCATACAC
TATTCTCAGAATGACTTGGTTGAGTACTCACCAGTCACAGAAAAGCATCTTACGGATGGCATGACAGTAA
GAGAATTATGCAGTGCTGCCATAACCATGAGTGATAACACTGCGGCCAACTTACTTCTGACAACGATCGG
AGGACCGAAGGAGCTAACCGCTTTTTTGCACAACATGGGGGATCATGTAACTCGCCTTGATCGTTGGGAA
CCGGAGCTGAATGAAGCCATACCAAACGACGAGCGTGACACCACGATGCCTGTAGCAATGGCAACAACGT
TGCGCAAACTATTAACTGGCGAACTACTTACTCTAGCTTCCCGGCAACAATTAATAGACTGGATGGAGGC
GGATAAAGTTGCAGGACCACTTCTGCGCTCGGCCCTTCCGGCTGGCTGGTTTATTGCTGATAAATCTGGA
GCCGGTGAGCGTGGGTCTCGCGGTATCATTGCAGCACTGGGGCCAGATGGTAAGCCCTCCCGTATCGTAG
TTATCTACACGACGGGGAGTCAGGCAACTATGGATGAACGAAATAGACAGATCGCTGAGATAGGTGCCTC
ACTGATTAAGCATTGGTAACTGTCAGACCAAGTTTACTCATATATACTTTAGATTGATTTAAAACTTCAT
TTTTAATTTAAAAGGATCTAGGTGAAGATCCTTTTTGATAATCTCATGACCAAAATCCCTTAACGTGAGT
TTTCGTTCCACTGAGCTTTTTTTAAGGCAGTTATTGGTGCCCTTAAACGCCTGGTTGCTACGCCTGAATA
AGTGATAATAAGCGGATGAATGGCAGAAATTCGAAAGCAAATTCGACCCGGTCGTCGGTTCAGGGCAGGG
TCGTTAAATAGCCGCTTATGTCTATTGCTGGTCTCGGTACCCGGGTTAATGCGCCGCTACAGGGCGCGTC
CATTCGCCATTCAGGCTGCGCAACTGTTGGGAAGGGCGATCGGTGCGGGCCTCTTCGCTATTACGCCAGC
TGGCGAAAGGGGGATGTGCTGCAAGGCGATTAAGTTGGGTAACGCCAGGGTTTTCCCAGTCACGACGTTG
TAAAACGACGGCCAGTGAATTGTAATACGACTCACTATAGGGCGAATTGGGCCCTCTAGATGCATGCTCG
AGCGGCCGCCAGTGTGATGGATATCTGCAGAATTCGCCCTTAAGGGCGAATTCCAGCACACTGGCGGCCG
TTACTAGTGGATCCGAGCTCGGTACCAAGCTTGGCGTAATCATGGTCATAGCTGTTTCCTGTGTGAAATT
GTTATCCGCTCACAATTCCACACAACATACGAGCCGGAAGCATAAAGTGTAAAGCCTGGGGTGCCTAATG
AGTGAGCTAACTCACATTAATTGCGTTGCGCTCACTGCCCGCTTTCCAGTCGGGAAACCTGTCGTGCCAG
CTGCATTAATGAATCGGCCAACGCGCGGGGAGAGGCGGTTTGCGTATTGGGCGCTAGATCCCATCACATA
TACCTGCCGTTCACTATTATTTAGTGAAATGAGATATTATGATATTTTCTGAATTGTGATTAAAAAGGCA
ACTTTATGCCCATGCAACAGAAACTATAAAAAATACAGAGAATGAAAAGAAACAGATAGATTTTTTAGTT
CTTTAGGCCCGTAGTCTGCAAATCCTTTTATGATTTTCTATCAAACAAAAGAGGAAAATAGACCAGTTGC
AATCCAAACGAGAGTCTAATAGAATGAGGTCGAAAAGTAAATCGCGCGGGTTTGTTACTGATAAAGCAGG
CAAGACCTAAAATGTGTAAAGGGCAAAGTGTATACTTTGGCGTCACCCCTTACATATTTTAGGTCTTTTT
TTATTGTGCGTAACTAACTTGCCATCTTCAAACAGGAGGGCTGGAAGAAGCAGACCGCTAACACAGTACA
TAAAAAAGGAGACATGAACGATGAACATCAAAAAGTTTGCAAAACAAGCAACAGTATTAACCTTTACTAC
CGCACTGCTGGCAGGAGGCGCAACTCAAGCGTTTGCGAAAGAAACGAACCAAAAGCCATATAAGGAAACA
TACGGCATTTCCCATATTACACGCCATGATATGCTGCAAATCCCTGAACAGCAAAAAAATGAAAAATATC
AAGTTCCTGAGTTCGATTCGTCCACAATTAAAAATATCTCTTCTGCAAAAGGCCTGGACGTTTGGGACAG
CTGGCCATTACAAAACGCTGACGGCACTGTCGCAAACTATCACGGCTACCACATCGTCTTTGCATTAGCC
GGAGATCCTAAAAATGCGGATGACACATCGATTTACATGTTCTATCAAAAAGTCGGCGAAACTTCTATTG
ACAGCTGGAAAAACGCTGGCCGCGTCTTTAAAGACAGCGACAAATTCGATGCAAATGATTCTATCCTAAA
AGACCAAACACAAGAATGGTCAGGTTCAGCCACATTTACATCTGACGGAAAAATCCGTTTATTCTACACT
GATTTCTCCGGTAAACATTACGGCAAACAAACACTGACAACTGCACAAGTTAACGTATCAGCATCAGACA
GCTCTTTGAACATCAACGGTGTAGAGGATTATAAATCAATCTTTGACGGTGACGGAAAAACGTATCAAAA
TGTACAGCAGTTCATCGATGAAGGCAACTACAGCTCAGGCGACAACCATACGCTGAGAGATCCTCACTAC
GTAGAAGATAAAGGCCACAAATACTTAGTATTTGAAGCAAACACTGGAACTGAAGATGGCTACCAAGGCG
AAGAATCTTTATTTAACAAAGCATACTATGGCAAAAGCACATCATTCTTCCGTCAAGAAAGTCAAAAACT
TCTGCAAAGCGATAAAAAACGCACGGCTGAGTTAGCAAACGGCGCTCTCGGTATGATTGAGCTAAACGAT
GATTACACACTGAAAAAAGTGATGAAACCGCTGATTGCATCTAACACAGTAACAGATGAAATTGAACGCG
CGAACGTCTTTAAAATGAACGGCAAATGGTACCTGTTCACTGACTCCCGCGGATCAAAAATGACGATTGA
CGGCATTACGTCTAACGATATTTACATGCTTGGTTATGTTTCTAATTCTTTAACTGGCCCATACAAGCCG
CTGAACAAAACTGGCCTTGTGTTAAAAATGGATCTTGATCCTAACGATGTAACCTTTACTTACTCACACT
TCGCTGTACCTCAAGCGAAAGGAAACAATGTCGTGATTACAAGCTATATGACAAACAGAGGATTCTACGC
AGACAAACAATCAACGTTTGCGCCAAGCTTCCTGCTGAACATCAAAGGCAAGAAAACATCTGTTGTCAAA
GACAGCATCCTTGAACAAGGACAATTAACAGTTAACAAATAACCTGTTGACAATTAATCATCGGCATAGT
ATATCGGCATAGTATAATACGACAAGGTGAGGAACTAAACCCAGGAGGCAGATCATGAGTCTGAAAGAAA
AAACACAATCTCTGTTTGCCAACGCATTTGGCTACCCTGCCACTCACACCATTCAGGCGCCTGGCCGCGT
GAATTTGATTGGTGAACACACCGACTACAACGACGGTTTCGTTCTGCCCTGCGCGATTGATTATCAAACC
GTGATCAGTTGTGCACCACGCGATGACCGTAAAGTTCGCGTGATGGCAGCCGATTATGAAAATCAGCTCG
ACGAGTTTTCCCTCGATGCGCCCATTGTCGCACATGAAAACTATCAATGGGCTAACTACGTTCGTGGCGT
GGTGAAACATCTGCAACTGCGTAACAACAGCTTCGGCGGCGTGGACATGGTGATCAGCGGCAATGTGCCG
CAGGGTGCCGGGTTAAGTTCTTCCGCTTCACTGGAAGTCGCGGTCGGAACCGTATTGCAGCAGCTTTATC
ATCTGCCGCTGGACGGCGCACAAATCGCGCTTAACGGTCAGGAAGCAGAAAACCAGTTTGTAGGCTGTAA
CTGCGGGATCATGGATCAGCTAATTTCCGCGCTCGGCAAGAAAGATCATGCCTTGCTGATCGATTGCCGC
TCACTGGGGACCAAAGCAGTTTCCATGCCCAAAGGTGTGGCTGTCGTCATCATCAACAGTAACTTCAAAC
GTACCCTGGTTGGCAGCGAATACAACACCCGTCGTGAACAGTGCGAAACCGGTGCGCGTTTCTTCCAGCA
GCCAGCCCTGCGTGATGTCACCATTGAAGAGTTCAACGCTGTTGCGCATGAACTGGACCCGATCGTGGCA
AAACGCGTGCGTCATATACTGACTGAAAACGCCCGCACCGTTGAAGCTGCCAGCGCGCTGGAGCAAGGCG
ACCTGAAACGTATGGGCGAGTTGATGGCGGAGTCTCATGCCTCTATGCGCGATGATTTCGAAATCACCGT
GCCGCAAATTGACACTCTGGTAGAAATCGTCAAAGCTGTGATTGGCGACAAAGGTGGCGTACGCATGACC
GGCGGCGGATTTGGCGGCTGTATCGTCGCGCTGATCCCGGAAGAGCTGGTGCCTGCCGTACAGCAAGCTG
TCGCTGAACAATATGAAGCAAAAACAGGTATTAAAGAGACTTTTTACGTTTGTAAACCATCACAAGGAGC
AGGACAGTGCTGACAAGAGCCATAAGAACCTCAGGGATCCCACGTCACTATTGTATACTCTATATTATAC
TCTATGTTATACTCTGTAATCCTACTCAATAAACGTGTCACGCCTGTGAAACCGTACTAAGTCTCCCGTG
TCTTCTTATCACCATCAGGTGACATCCTCGCCCAGGCTGTCAATCATGCCGGTATCGATTCCAGTAGCAC
CGGCCCCACGCTGACAACCCACTCTTGCAGCGTTAGCAGCGCCCCTCTTAACAAGCCGACCCCCACCAGC
GTCGCGGTTACTAACACTCCTCTCCCCGACCTGCAGCCCAAGCTTG
