[The description below was written by a language model from this plasmid's Addgene catalogue record.]
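Description:
pAdZ5-NV5 is an empty adenoviral expression backbone from the AdZ system, in which an adenovirus type 5 (Ad5) genome is carried on the single-copy bacterial artificial chromosome pBeloBAC11. Being BAC-based, it is maintained at low copy in E. coli. The record lists ampicillin as the bacterial selection and SW102 as the host, a strain with temperature-inducible recombination functions that is used for recombineering, which is consistent with the reduced growth temperature noted. No feature table is supplied. The depositor points to a related backbone entry for the vector sequence, so details such as which adenoviral regions are deleted or the exact composition of the cassette are not stated here.

The payload site is a CMV promoter-driven mammalian expression cassette designed to receive a gene of interest by ligation-independent cloning. The insert is amplified with primers carrying long homology arms to the vector and recombined directly into the Ad5 genome, avoiding restriction digestion and shuttle plasmids. In this version the forward arm supplies a start codon and a V5 epitope, so the inserted coding sequence is expressed as an N-terminally V5-tagged protein that can be detected with anti-V5 antibodies.

The depositor notes that the current vectors contain a newly derived and sequenced Ad5 genome rather than the AdEasy-derived genome used in the original work, while the expression cassettes are unchanged. The system is intended for rapid, high-throughput generation of recombinant adenoviruses for analysing gene function in mammalian cells.
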