Addgene plasmid #38287: pAdZ5-NV5
Purpose: (Empty Backbone)
Depositing lab: Richard Stanton. Publication: Re-engineering adenovirus vector systems to enable high-throughput analyses of gene function. Stanton RJ, McSharry BP, Armstrong M, Tomasec P, Wilkinson GW. Biotechniques. 2008 Dec;45(6):659-62, 664-8. 10.2144/000112993 PubMed 19238796.
Backbone
  Vector backbone: pBeloBAC11
  Backbone manufacturer: NEB
  Vector type: Mammalian Expression, Adenoviral
  Promoter: CMV
  Tag / fusion protein: V5 (N terminal on insert)
Growth in bacteria
  Bacterial resistance: Ampicillin, 50 μg/mL
  Growth temperature: 30°C
  Growth strain: SW102
  Growth instructions: Use low salt media (10g/L tryptone; 5g/L yeast extract; 5g/L salt). The depositing laboratory recommends that the bacteria be grown at 32C.
  Copy number: Low Copy
Gene/Insert
  Cloning method: Ligation Independent Cloning
  Sequencing primers: 5′ AATGTCGTAACAACTCCG; 3′ ACCTGATGGTGATAAGAAG
Terms and licenses: Academic/Nonprofit Terms; Industry Terms: Not Available to Industry
Depositor comments: Please see the attached protocol or http://adz.cf.ac.uk/ for information on using this plasmid, including cloning, PCR, screening, minipreps, maxipreps, restriction digest, sequencing and virus preparation. To clone your gene of interest into this plasmid, use the following primers. Forward primer: 5’-CGGGACCGATCCAGCCTGGATCCCCACCATGGGTAAGCCAATCCCTAACCCGCTCCTAGGTCTTGATTCTACGGGCGCC-YOUR-PRIMER-HERE-3’ Reverse primer: 5'-GGCGTGACACGTTTATTGAGTAGGATTACAGAGTATAACATAGAGTATAATATAGAGTATACAATAGTGACGTGGGATCC-YOUR-PRIMER-HERE–3’ To view the sequence of the vector backbone please see Addgene plasmid 38286 www.addgene.org/38286 Note that the vector numbers are different to those in the original publication - the original work used vectors in which the genome was derived from the AdEasy vectors. The new vectors contain a newly derived & sequenced Ad5 genome, but the expression cassettes etc remain identical to those in the original paper.
How to cite: pAdZ5-NV5 was a gift from Richard Stanton (Addgene plasmid # 38287)
